Addgene plasmid #130619: pTK_TFAP2b_enh_338_Citrine
Purpose: enhancer reporter
Depositing lab: Tatjana Sauka-Spengler. Depositing organization: University of Oxford. Publication: Reconstruction of the Global Neural Crest Gene Regulatory Network In Vivo. Williams RM, Candido-Ferreira I, Repapi E, Gavriouchkina D, Senanayake U, Ling ITC, Telenius J, Taylor S, Hughes J, Sauka-Spengler T. Dev Cell. 2019 Oct 21;51(2):255-276.e7. doi: 10.1016/j.devcel.2019.10.003. PubMed 31639368.
Backbone
  Vector backbone: pTK_BsmBI_Citrine
  Backbone size w/o insert (bp): 4670
  Vector type: enhancer reporter
Growth in bacteria
  Bacterial resistance: Ampicillin, 100 μg/mL
  Growth temperature: 37°C
  Growth strain: DH5alpha
  Copy number: Low Copy
Gene/Insert
  Gene/Insert name: TFAP2b_enh_338
  Species: G. gallus (chicken)
  Insert size (bp): 1000
  Promoter: thymidine kinase minimal promoter
  Cloning method: Restriction Enzyme; 5′ cloning site Unknown (unknown if destroyed)
  Sequencing primers: 5′ pTK forward CTAGCAAAATAGGCTGTCCC; 3′ pTK reverse ATATTTCTTCCGGGGACACC
Terms and licenses: Academic/Nonprofit Terms; Industry Terms: Not Available to Industry
How to cite: pTK_TFAP2b_enh_338_Citrine was a gift from Tatjana Sauka-Spengler (Addgene plasmid # 130619 ; http://n2t.net/addgene:130619 ; RRID:Addgene_130619)
