[The description below was written by a language model from this plasmid's Addgene catalogue record and pLannotate feature annotations shown in this document.]
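Description:
pTK_TFAP2b_enh_338_Citrine is an enhancer reporter plasmid built on the pTK_BsmBI_Citrine backbone, designed to test whether a candidate cis-regulatory element can drive tissue-specific expression of a fluorescent protein. The insert, TFAP2b_enh_338, is a chicken (G. gallus) genomic fragment of about 1 kb, named as a putative enhancer associated with the TFAP2b locus. It is not annotated in the feature table, but it most plausibly occupies the unannotated stretch between the upstream pause site and the herpes simplex virus thymidine kinase (TK) minimal promoter. Because the minimal TK promoter has little activity on its own, Citrine expression depends on enhancer activity supplied by the cloned fragment.

Downstream of the promoter lie a chimeric β-globin/immunoglobulin intron, which generally improves transcript processing and expression, the Citrine yellow fluorescent protein coding sequence, and an SV40 polyadenylation signal. A synthetic poly(A) signal and an RNA polymerase II transcriptional pause site from the human α2 globin gene sit upstream of the enhancer position, an arrangement that insulates the reporter from spurious read-through transcription originating in the backbone. The plasmid is propagated in E. coli under ampicillin selection (AmpR with its own promoter) and carries a ColE1/pUC-type origin plus an f1 origin; the catalogue lists it as low copy although the annotated origin is of the high-copy type. Short fragments of SV40 large T antigen, TcR and lacZα are backbone remnants with no evident function. The sequenced record is 5,491 nt, somewhat shorter than the sum of the listed backbone and insert sizes. The associated work concerns reconstruction of the neural crest gene regulatory network in vivo, which fits use of this construct for assaying enhancer activity in embryos, though the record does not state a delivery method.
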