Features (pLannotate 1.2.2; 13 found; start..end, strand, type, name):
     14..105     +  misc_feature   pause site: RNA polymerase II transcriptional pause signal from the human α2 globin gene
   1263..1408    +  promoter       HSV TK promoter: herpes simplex virus thymidine kinase promoter
   1486..1618    +  intron         chimeric intron: chimera between introns from human β-globin and immunoglobulin heavy chain genes
   1678..2394    +  CDS            Citrine: Citrine is a basic (constitutively fluorescent) yellow fluorescent protein published in 2001, derived from Aequorea victoria. It has moderate acid sensitivity.
   2566..2687    -  polyA_signal   SV40 poly(A) signal: SV40 polyadenylation signal
   2710..2778    -  CDS            large T antigen (fragment): large T antigen from SV40 (simian virus 40)
   2794..2926    +  CDS            TcR (fragment): tetracycline efflux protein; tet; confers resistance to tetracycline
   3106..3694    -  rep_origin     ori: high-copy-number ColE1/pMB1/pBR322/pUC origin of replication
   3865..4725    -  CDS            AmpR: β-lactamase; bla; confers resistance to ampicillin, carbenicillin, and related antibiotics
   4726..4830    -  promoter       AmpR promoter: bla
   4857..5285    +  rep_origin     f1 ori (sequence partly withheld): f1 bacteriophage origin of replication; arrow indicates direction of (+) strand synthesis
   5317..5384    -  CDS            lacZα (fragment): LacZα fragment of β-galactosidase; lacZ fragment
   5443..5491    +  polyA_signal   poly(A) signal: synthetic polyadenylation signal
>Addgene plasmid #130619 | pTK_TFAP2b_enh_338_Citrine | addgene full sequence | sequence record 259324 | Addgene NGS Result
AATCGATAGTACTAACATACGCTCTCCATCAAAACAAAACGAAACAAAACAAACTAGCAAAATAGGCTGT
CCCCAGTGCAAGTGCAGGTGCCAGAACATTTCTCTATCGATAGGTACCGAGCTCGAGTTGCCAGGCAAAC
ACAGTGACCGGGAGAAGGATTTCGAAGACCTCCGACTCTGAGGATAGAAAAGAACGCTGCGTTAACGTGA
CTCCCCAAACTCTCTTAGTAACCCACTCCCTTAAAATGAGTGCGGAACACGTAGAACAGCACCCAGGCAC
AGCGCCCGCAGCCTCAGGGCCGCGCTCCCTCAGCCCGGGACGTGGCCGCCCCTCCCCCAGCAACGGCGCC
CACAAAACGGCCGCCACAGCGCGATTCGAGCCCCCCTGGATCCTCAATAGAGCACCTACCGTTAACCTCC
CCCTCCAACATCGCCTGCTCCACCGACACCGCCATCCTCGGCCCAAGCGCGGCTGCTCCTGCAACGCCAG
CAAGCGTGGCCCGCCTCTCCCCCCAACAGCACCACTGTGCCTGCGCACGGAACAGCTTCCGGGGTGAAAG
GTCACGGTTGCCGCCTTCTGATTGGACGGAGCGGGGGGCGTTGGGATCTCGACGTTGTGCTTCGCCCTTC
TGAGGCGCTGAGCCCAACTGCCCTTGGATGCCCCCACCCCCCTCGAGGTGGCGGTTGGAGCTCCGCGTTC
AGGCCTCGTGGCCATCTTTTTGTTCTCGTCAAATAAGCATAGCCATCCCGTGTGCCCGGAGGGGTCTGAA
AGCTTTGTGAAATCTCATCTCGTCCTTAGCAAGAGCACCGAGCAGGGATTTAGAGACAGGATGAGGGGAA
ATGGATTTGGACTGGAGGAGGGCAGGTTGAGACTGGATGTTGGGAAGAGGTTCTTTGCTGTGAGACACTG
GAACAGGTTGCCCAGTGAGGCTGTGGATGTCCCCTCCCTGGGAGCACTCCAGGCCAGGCAGGATGGGGCT
GTGAGCGACCTGGGCTAGAGAGAGGAGTCCCTGCCTATAGCAGGGGGTTGGAACTGGATGAACTTAAAGG
CCCCTTCTCACCCAAACCACTCTTATTCAATGATTGAAGTTAAGCGCGTCCCAGCCCAAGCCAGTGCAGG
TGTTGGCAGCTATTGCTGTTGGCTAGCCCGGGCTCGAGATCTGCGATCTAAGTAAGCTTGCTGCTTCATC
CCCGTGGCCCGTTGCTCGCGTTTGCTGGCGGTGTCCCCGGAAGAAATATATTTGCATGTCTTTAGTTCTA
TGATGACACAAACCCCGCCCAGCGTCTTGTCATTGGCGAATTCGAACACGCAGATGCAGTCGGGGCGGCG
CGGTCCCAGGTCCACTTCGCATATTAAGGTGACGCGTGTGGCCTCGAACACCGAGCGACCCTGCAGCGAC
CCGCTTAACAGCGTCAACAGCGTGCCGCAGATCCCAAGCTTGCGGCCGCTTAAGCTGCAGAAGTTGGTCG
TGAGGCACTGGGCAGGTAAGTATCAAGGTTACAAGACAGGTTTAAGGAGACCAATAGAAACTGGGCTTGT
CGAGACAGAGAAGACTCTTGCGTTTCTGATAGGCACCTATTGGTCTTACTGACATCCACTTTGCCTTTCT
CTCCACAGGTGTCCACTCCCAGGTTCAATACAGCTCTTAAGCGGCCGCAAGCTAGCTTGCCGCCACCATG
GTGAGCAAGGGCGAGGAGCTGTTCACCGGGGTGGTGCCCATCCTGGTCGAGCTGGACGGCGACGTAAACG
GCCACAAGTTCAGCGTGTCCGGCGAGGGCGAGGGCGATGCCACCTACGGCAAGCTGACCCTGAAGTTCAT
CTGCACCACCGGCAAGCTGCCCGTGCCCTGGCCCACCCTCGTGACCACCTTCGGCTACGGCCTGATGTGC
TTCGCCCGCTACCCCGACCACATGAAGCAGCACGACTTCTTCAAGTCCGCCATGCCCGAAGGCTACGTCC
AGGAGCGCACCATCTTCTTCAAGGACGACGGCAACTACAAGACCCGCGCCGAGGTGAAGTTCGAGGGCGA
CACCCTGGTGAACCGCATCGAGCTGAAGGGCATCGACTTCAAGGAGGACGGCAACATCCTGGGGCACAAG
CTGGAGTACAACTACAACAGCCACAACGTCTATATCATGGCCGACAAGCAGAAGAACGGCATCAAGGTGA
ACTTCAAGATCCGCCACAACATCGAGGACGGCAGCGTGCAGCTCGCCGACCACTACCAGCAGAACACCCC
CATCGGCGACGGCCCCGTGCTGCTGCCCGACAACCACTACCTGAGCTACCAGTCCGCCCTGAGCAAAGAC
CCCAACGAGAAGCGCGATCACATGGTCCTGCTGGAGTTCGTGACCGCCGCCGGGATCACTCTCGGCATGG
ACGAGCTGTACAAGTGAGCCTCTAGACTCCCTCAGCGGCGCGCCTGGTGTTCCTCGAGATCGGAGTCCTA
AATCGACTGCCTTAGCGGTAGGACAGTAGATCAGTCAGCGACGTGACGAACCCTCGCAGGATCAAGATCC
CACGTGTCTAGAGTCGGGGCGGCCGGCCGCTTCGAGCAGACATGATAAGATACATTGATGAGTTTGGACA
AACCACAACTAGAATGCAGTGAAAAAAATGCTTTATTTGTGAAATTTGTGATGCTATTGCTTTATTTGTA
ACCATTATAAGCTGCAATAAACAAGTTAACAACAACAATTGCATTCATTTTATGTTTCAGGTTCAGGGGG
AGGTGTGGGAGGTTTTTTAAAGCAAGTAAAACCTCTACAAATGTGGTAAAATCGATAAGGATCCGTCGAC
CGATGCCCTTGAGAGCCTTCAACCCAGTCAGCTCCTTCCGGTGGGCGCGGGGCATGACTATCGTCGCCGC
ACTTATGACTGTCTTCTTTATCATGCAACTCGTAGGACAGGTGCCGGCAGCGCTCTTCCGCTTCCTCGCT
CACTGACTCGCTGCGCTCGGTCGTTCGGCTGCGGCGAGCGGTATCAGCTCACTCAAAGGCGGTAATACGG
TTATCCACAGAATCAGGGGATAACGCAGGAAAGAACATGTGAGCAAAAGGCCAGCAAAAGGCCAGGAACC
GTAAAAAGGCCGCGTTGCTGGCGTTTTTCCATAGGCTCCGCCCCCCTGACGAGCATCACAAAAATCGACG
CTCAAGTCAGAGGTGGCGAAACCCGACAGGACTATAAAGATACCAGGCGTTTCCCCCTGGAAGCTCCCTC
GTGCGCTCTCCTGTTCCGACCCTGCCGCTTACCGGATACCTGTCCGCCTTTCTCCCTTCGGGAAGCGTGG
CGCTTTCTCATAGCTCACGCTGTAGGTATCTCAGTTCGGTGTAGGTCGTTCGCTCCAAGCTGGGCTGTGT
GCACGAACCCCCCGTTCAGCCCGACCGCTGCGCCTTATCCGGTAACTATCGTCTTGAGTCCAACCCGGTA
AGACACGACTTATCGCCACTGGCAGCAGCCACTGGTAACAGGATTAGCAGAGCGAGGTATGTAGGCGGTG
CTACAGAGTTCTTGAAGTGGTGGCCTAACTACGGCTACACTAGAAGAACAGTATTTGGTATCTGCGCTCT
GCTGAAGCCAGTTACCTTCGGAAAAAGAGTTGGTAGCTCTTGATCCGGCAAACAAACCACCGCTGGTAGC
GGTGGTTTTTTTGTTTGCAAGCAGCAGATTACGCGCAGAAAAAAAGGATCTCAAGAAGATCCTTTGATCT
TTTCTACGGGGTCTGACGCTCAGTGGAACGAAAACTCACGTTAAGGGATTTTGGTCATGAGATTATCAAA
AAGGATCTTCACCTAGATCCTTTTAAATTAAAAATGAAGTTTTAAATCAATCTAAAGTATATATGAGTAA
ACTTGGTCTGACAGTTACCAATGCTTAATCAGTGAGGCACCTATCTCAGCGATCTGTCTATTTCGTTCAT
CCATAGTTGCCTGACTCCCCGTCGTGTAGATAACTACGATACGGGAGGGCTTACCATCTGGCCCCAGTGC
TGCAATGATACCGCGAGACCCACGCTCACCGGCTCCAGATTTATCAGCAATAAACCAGCCAGCCGGAAGG
GCCGAGCGCAGAAGTGGTCCTGCAACTTTATCCGCCTCCATCCAGTCTATTAATTGTTGCCGGGAAGCTA
GAGTAAGTAGTTCGCCAGTTAATAGTTTGCGCAACGTTGTTGCCATTGCTACAGGCATCGTGGTGTCACG
CTCGTCGTTTGGTATGGCTTCATTCAGCTCCGGTTCCCAACGATCAAGGCGAGTTACATGATCCCCCATG
TTGTGCAAAAAAGCGGTTAGCTCCTTCGGTCCTCCGATCGTTGTCAGAAGTAAGTTGGCCGCAGTGTTAT
CACTCATGGTTATGGCAGCACTGCATAATTCTCTTACTGTCATGCCATCCGTAAGATGCTTTTCTGTGAC
TGGTGAGTACTCAACCAAGTCATTCTGAGAATAGTGTATGCGGCGACCGAGTTGCTCTTGCCCGGCGTCA
ATACGGGATAATACCGCGCCACATAGCAGAACTTTAAAAGTGCTCATCATTGGAAAACGTTCTTCGGGGC
GAAAACTCTCAAGGATCTTACCGCTGTTGAGATCCAGTTCGATGTAACCCACTCGTGCACCCAACTGATC
TTCAGCATCTTTTACTTTCACCAGCGTTTCTGGGTGAGCAAAAACAGGAAGGCAAAATGCCGCAAAAAAG
GGAATAAGGGCGACACGGAAATGTTGAATACTCATACTCTTCCTTTTTCAATATTATTGAAGCATTTATC
AGGGTTATTGTCTCATGAGCGGATACATATTTGAATGTATTTAGAAAAATAAACAAATAGGGGTTCCGCG
CACATTTCCCCGAAAAGTGCCACCTG
[124 nt withheld, positions 4857-4980]
C
[91 nt withheld, positions 4982-5072]
A
[49 nt withheld, positions 5074-5122]
CCTTTGACGTTGGAGTCCACGTTCTTT
[37 nt withheld, positions 5150-5186]
ACCCTATCTCGGTCTATTCTTTTGATTTATAAGGGATTTTGCCGATTTCGGCCTATTGGTTAAAAAATGA
GCTGATTTAACAAAAATTTAACGCGAATTTTAACAAAATATTAACGCTTACAATTTGCCATTCGCCATTC
AGGCTGCGCAACTGTTGGGAAGGGCGATCGGTGCGGGCCTCTTCGCTATTACGCCAGCCCAAGCTACCAT
GATAAGTAAGTAATATTAAGGTACGGGAGGTACTTGGAGCGGCCGCAATAAAATATCTTTATTTTCATTA
CATCTGTGTGTTGGTTTTTTGTGTG
